>Addgene plasmid #190478 | pSPL3-hRPH3A_c.1853Awt | addgene full sequence | sequence record 372348 | Addgene NGS Result
CTGTGGAATGTGTGTCAGTTAGGGTGTGGAAAGTCCCCAGGCTCCCCAGCAGGCAGAAGTATGCAAAGCA
TGCATCTCAATTAGTCAGCAACCAGGTGTGGAAAGTCCCCAGGCTCCCCAGCAGGCAGAAGTATGCAAAG
CATGCATCTCAATTAGTCAGCAACCATAGTCCCGCCCCTAACTCCGCCCATCCCGCCCCTAACTCCGCCC
AGTTCCGCCCATTCTCCGCCCCATGGCTGACTAATTTTTTTTATTTATGCAGAGGCCGAGGCCGCCTCGG
CCTCTGAGCTATTCCAGAAGTAGTGAGGAGGCTTTTTTGGAGGCCTAGGCTTTTGCAAAAAGCTTGGACT
GTGTTTACTTGCAATCCCCCAAAACAGACAGAATGGTGCATCTGTCCAGTGAGGAGAAGTCTGCGGTCAC
TGCCCTGTGGGGCAAGGTGAATGTGGAAGAAGTTGGTGGTGAGGCCCTGGGCAGGCTGCTGGTTGTCTAC
CCATGGACCCAGAGGTTCTTCGAGTCCTTTGGGGACCTGTCCTCTGCAAATGCTGTTATGAACAATCCTA
AGGTGAAGGCTCATGGCAAGAAGGTGCTGGCTGCCTTCAGTGAGGGTCTGAGTCACCTGGACAACCTCAA
AGGCACCTTTGCTAAGCTGAGTGAACTGCACTGTGACAAGCTGCACGCTCTAGAGTCGACCCAGCAGTAA
GTAATACATGTAATGCAACCTATACAAATAGCAATAGTAGCATTAGTAGTAGCAATAATAATAGCAATAG
TTGTGTGGTCCATAGTAATCATAGAATATAGGAAAATATTAAGACAAAGAAAAATAGACAGGTTAATTGA
TAGACTAATAGAAAGAGCAGAAGACAGTGGCAATGAGAGTGAAGGAGAAATATCAGCACTTGTGGAGATG
GGGGTGGAGATGGGGCACCATGCTCCTTGGGATGTTGATGATCTGTAGTGCTACAGAAAAATTGTGGGTC
ACAGTCTATTATGGGGTAGGGATCACCAGAATTCTGGAGCTCGAGGATGCTCTAATGCATATTGGTCATT
ATCAATGTTGATCCCTTTCTGATTTATTCATCAATTCACCCTGATAAAGAAGGGGCCTTTGGGGTCAAGA
GGCTGTTCTTATTCATTAAACGTCATCCATAATAGCATGTTGTGTCGCCTCCCAGCTGGCTGAAACCGGA
CATGGGAAAGAAGGCCAAACACAAGACTCAAATTAAAAAGAAAACCTTGAATCCCGAATTCAATGAGGTA
AGGCTGCCCTATTCTTTTTCATGCTCTGGGATATTTGCTGTGTGTTAGAGAGGCACAAATAGCCACATAG
CCATTAAATATGTGGCCACATAGCCATTAAATGCAGCCATTTGAAATGATGATGTAGAAAAATATTTGAA
AAATATTGGATCCCAGATATCTGGTGATCCCGTACCTGTGTGGAAGGAAGCAACCACCACTCTATTTTGT
GCATCAGATGCTAAAGCATATGATACAGAGGTACATAATGTTTGGGCCACACATGCCTGTGTACCCACAG
ACCCCAACCCACAAGAAGTAGTATTGGTAAATGTGACAGAAAATTTTAACATGTGGAAAAATGACATGGT
AGAACAGATGCATGAGGATATAATCAGTTTATGGGATCAAAGCCTAAAGCCATGTGTAAAATTAACCCCA
CTCTGTGTTAGTTTAAAGTGCACTGATTTGAAGAATGATACTAATACCAATAGTAGTAGCGGGAGAATGA
TAATGGAGAAAGGAGAGATAAAAAACTGCTCTTTCAATATCAGCACAAGCATAAGAGGTAAGGTGCAGAA
AGAATATGCATTTTTTTATAAACTTGATATAATACCAATAGATAATGATACTACCAGCTATACGTTGACA
AGTTGTAACACCTCAGTCATTACACAGGCCTGTCCAAAGGTATCCTTTGAGCCAATTCCCATACATTATT
GTGCCCCGGCTGGTTTTGCGATTCTAAAATGTAATAATAAGACGTTCAATGGAACAGGACCATGTACAAA
TGTCAGCACAGTACAATGTACACATGGAATTAGGCCAGTAGTATCAACTCAACTGCTGTTAAATGGCAGT
CTAGCAGAAGAAGAGGTAGTAATTAGATCTGTCAATTTCACGGACAATGCTAAAACCATAATAGTACAGC
TGAACACATCTGTAGAAATTAATTGTACAAGACCCAACAACAATACAAGAAAAAAAATCCGTATCCAGAG
GGGACCAGGGAGAGCATTTGTTACAATAGGAAAAATAGGAAATATGAGACAAGCACATTGTAACATTAGT
AGAGCAAAATGGAATGCCACTTTAAAACAGATAGCTAGCAAATTAAGAGAACAATTTGGAAATAATAAAA
CAATAATCTTTAAGCAATCCTCAGGAGGGGACCCAGAAATTGTAACGCACAGTTTTAATTGTGGAGGGGA
ATTTTTCTACTGTAATTCAACACAACTGTTTAATAGTACTTGGTTTAATAGTACTTGGAGTACTGAAGGG
TCAAATAACACTGAAGGAAGTGACACAATCACACTCCCATGCAGAATAAAACAATTTATAAACATGTGGC
AGGAAGTAGGAAAAGCAATGTATGCCCCTCCCATCAGCGGACAAATTAGATGTTCATCAAATATTACAGG
GCTGCTATTAACAAGAGATGGTGGTAATAACAACAATGGGTCCGAGATCTTCAGACCTGGAGGAGGAGAT
ATGAGGGACAATTGGAGAAGTGAATTATATAAATATAAAGTAGTAAAAATTGAACCATTAGGAGTAGCAC
CCACCAAGGCAAAGAGAAGAGTGGTGCAGAGAGAAAAAAGAGCAGTGGGAATAGGAGCTTTGTTCCTTGG
GTTCTTGGGAGCAGCAGGAAGCACTATGGGCGCAGCGTCAATGACGCTGACGGTACAGGCCAGACAATTA
TTGTCTGGTATAGTGCAGCAGCAGAACAATTTGCTGAGGGCTATTGAGGCGCAACAGCATCTGTTGCAAC
TCACAGTCTGGGGCATCAAGCAGCTCCAGGCAAGAATCCTGGCTGTGGAAAGATACCTAAAGGATCAACA
GCTCCTGGGGATTTGGGGTTGCTCTGGAAAACTCATTTGCACCACTGCTGTGCCTTGGAATGCTAGTTGG
AGTAATAAATCTCTGGAACAGATTTGGAATCACACGACCTGGATGGAGTGGGACAGAGAAATTAACAATT
ACACAAGCTTAATACACTCCTTAATTGAAGAATCGCAAAACCAGCAAGAAAAGAATGAACAAGAATTATT
GGAATTAGATAAATGGGCAAGTTTGTGGAATTGGTTTAACATAACAAATTGGCTGTGGTATATAAAATTA
TTCATAATGATAGTAGGAGGCTTGGTAGGTTTAAGAATAGTTTTTGCTGTACTTTCTGTAGTGAATAGAG
TTAGGCAGGGATATTCACCATTATCGTTTCAGACCTGGAGATCTCCCGAGGGGACCCGACAGGCCCGAAG
GAATAGAAGAAGAAGGTGGAGAGAGAGACAGAGACAGATCCATTCGACCAATTCACTCCTCAGGTGCAGG
CTGCCTATCAGAAGGTGGTGGCTGGTGTGGCCAATGCCCTGGCTCACAAATACCACTGAGATCCAGACAT
GATAAGATACATTGATGAGTTTGGACAAACCACAACTAGAATGCAGTGAAAAAAATGCTTTATTTGTGAA
ATTTGTGATGCTATTGCTTTATTTGTAACCATTATAAGCTGCAATAAACAAGTTAACAACAACAATTGCA
TTCATTTTATGTTTCAGGTTCAGGGGGAGGTGTGGGAGGTTTTTTAAAGCAAGTAAAACCTCTACAAATG
TGGTATGGCTGATTATGATCCCCAGGAAGCTCCTCTGTGTCCTCATAAACCCTAACCTCCTCTACTTGAG
AGGACATTCCAATCATAGGCTGCCCATCCACCCTCTGTGTCCTCCTGTTAATTAGGTCACTTAACAAAAA
GGAAATTGGGTAGGGGTTTTTCACAGACCGCTTTCTAAGGGTAATTTTAAAATATCTGGGAAGTCCCTTC
CACTGCTGTGTTCCAGAAGTGTTGGTAAACAGCCCACAAATGTCAACAGCAGAAACATACAAGCTGTCAG
CTTTGCACAAGGGCCCAACACCCTGCTCATCAAGAAGCACTGTGGTTGCTGTGTTAGTAATGTGCAAAAC
AGGAGGCACATTTTCCCCACCTGTGTAGGTTCCAAAATATCTAGTGTTTTCATTTTTACTTGGATCAGGA
ACCCAGCACTCCACTGGATAAGCATTATCCTTATCCAAAACAGCCTTGTGGTCAGTGTTCATCTGCTGAC
TGTCAACTGTAGCATTTTTTGGGGTTACAGTTTGAGCAGGATATTTGGTCCTGTAGTTTGCTAACACACC
CCAGGTGGCACTTTTCGGGGAAATGTGCGCGGAACCCCTATTTGTTTATTTTTCTAAATACATTCAAATA
TGTATCCGCTCATGAGACAATAACCCTGATAAATGCTTCAATAATATTGAAAAAGGAAGAGTATGAGTAT
TCAACATTTCCGTGTCGCCCTTATTCCCTTTTTTGCGGCATTTTGCCTTCCTGTTTTTGCTCACCCAGAA
ACGCTGGTGAAAGTAAAAGATGCTGAAGATCAGTTGGGTGCACGAGTGGGTTACATCGAACTGGATCTCA
ACAGCGGTAAGATCCTTGAGAGTTTTCGCCCCGAAGAACGTTTTCCAATGATGAGCACTTTTAAAGTTCT
GCTATGTGGCGCGGTATTATCCCGTATTGACGCCGGGCAAGAGCAACTCGGTCGCCGCATACACTATTCT
CAGAATGACTTGGTTGAGTACTCACCAGTCACAGAAAAGCATCTTACGGATGGCATGACAGTAAGAGAAT
TATGCAGTGCTGCCATAACCATGAGTGATAACACTGCGGCCAACTTACTTCTGACAACGATCGGAGGACC
GAAGGAGCTAACCGCTTTTTTGCACAACATGGGGGATCATGTAACTCGCCTTGATCGTTGGGAACCGGAG
CTGAATGAAGCCATACCAAACGACGAGCGTGACACCACGATGCCTGTAGCAATGGCAACAACGTTGCGCA
AACTATTAACTGGCGAACTACTTACTCTAGCTTCCCGGCAACAATTAATAGACTGGATGGAGGCGGATAA
AGTTGCAGGACCACTTCTGCGCTCGGCCCTTCCGGCTGGCTGGTTTATTGCTGATAAATCTGGAGCCGGT
GAGCGTGGGTCTCGCGGTATCATTGCAGCACTGGGGCCAGATGGTAAGCCCTCCCGTATCGTAGTTATCT
ACACGACGGGGAGTCAGGCAACTATGGATGAACGAAATAGACAGATCGCTGAGATAGGTGCCTCACTGAT
TAAGCATTGGTAACTGTCAGACCAAGTTTACTCATATATACTTTAGATTGATTTAAAACTTCATTTTTAA
TTTAAAAGGATCTAGGTGAAGATCCTTTTTGATAATCTCATGACCAAAATCCCTTAACGTGAGTTTTCGT
TCCACTGAGCGTCAGACCCCGTAGAAAAGATCAAAGGATCTTCTTGAGATCCTTTTTTTCTGCGCGTAAT
CTGCTGCTTGCAAACAAAAAAACCACCGCTACCAGCGGTGGTTTGTTTGCCGGATCAAGAGCTACCAACT
CTTTTTCCGAAGGTAACTGGCTTCAGCAGAGCGCAGATACCAAATACTGTTCTTCTAGTGTAGCCGTAGT
TAGGCCACCACTTCAAGAACTCTGTAGCACCGCCTACATACCTCGCTCTGCTAATCCTGTTACCAGTGGC
TGCTGCCAGTGGCGATAAGTCGTGTCTTACCGGGTTGGACTCAAGACGATAGTTACCGGATAAGGCGCAG
CGGTCGGGCTGAACGGGGGGTTCGTGCACACAGCCCAGCTTGGAGCGAACGACCTACACCGAACTGAGAT
ACCTACAGCGTGAGCTATGAGAAAGCGCCACGCTTCCCGAAGGGAGAAAGGCGGACAGGTATCCGGTAAG
CGGCAGGGTCGGAACAGGAGAGCGCACGAGGGAGCTTCCAGGGGGAAACGCCTGGTATCTTTATAGTCCT
GTCGGGTTTCGCCACCTCTGACTTGAGCGTCGATTTTTGTGATGCTCGTCAGGGGGGCGGAGCCTATGGA
AAAACGCCAGCAACGCGGCCTTTTTACGGTTCCTGGCCTTTTGCTGGCCTTTTGCTCACATGTTCTTTCC
TGCGTTATCCCCTGATTCTGTGGATAACCGTATTACCGCCTTTGAGTGAGCTGATACCGCTCGCCGCAGC
CGAACGACCGAGCGCAGCGAGTCAGTGAGCGAGGAAGCGGAAGAGCGCCCAATACGCAAACCGCCTCTCC
CCGCGCGTTGGCCGATTCATTAATGCAG
Features (pLannotate 1.2.2; 15 found; start..end, strand, type, name):
     10..339     +  promoter       SV40 promoter: SV40 enhancer and early promoter
    383..676     +  CDS            HBB1 (fragment): HBB_RABIT - Experimental evidence at protein level: Swiss-Prot protein existence level 1. Involved in oxygen transport from the lung to the various peripheral tissues. From Oryctolagus cuniculus (Rabbit).
    713..955     +  CDS            vpu: VPU_HV1B1 - Experimental evidence at protein level: Swiss-Prot protein existence level 1. Enhances virion budding by targeting host CD4 and Tetherin/BST2 to proteasome degradation. Degradation of CD4 prevents any unwanted premature interactions between viral Env and its host receptor CD4 in the endoplasmic reticulum. Degradation of antiretroviral protein Tetherin/BST2 is important for virion budding, as BST2 tethers new viral particles to the host cell membrane. Mechanistically, Vpu bridges either CD4 or BST2 to BTRC, a substrate recognition subunit of the Skp1/Cullin/F-box protein E3 ubiquiti
   1174..1257    +  CDS            Doc2b (fragment): DOC2B_MOUSE - Experimental evidence at protein level: Swiss-Prot protein existence level 1. Calcium sensor which positively regulates SNARE-dependent fusion of vesicles with membranes. Binds phospholipids in a calcium- dependent manner and may act at the priming stage of fusion by modifying membrane curvature to stimulate fusion. Involved in calcium- triggered exocytosis in chromaffin cells and calcium-dependent spontaneous release of neurotransmitter in absence of action potentials in neuronal cells. Involved both in glucose-stimulated insulin secretion in pancreatic cells and insulin-depende
   1432..2583    +  CDS            env (fragment): ENV_HV1N5 - Experimental evidence at protein level: Swiss-Prot protein existence level 1. From Human immunodeficiency virus type 1 group M subtype B (isolate NY5) (HIV-1).
   2853..3086    +  misc_feature   RRE: The Rev response element (RRE) of HIV-1 allows for Rev-dependent mRNA export from the nucleus to the cytoplasm.
   3474..3547    +  CDS            Rev (fragment): human immunodeficiency virus 1 (HIV-1) Rev protein; rev; enhances nuclear export of unspliced and incompletely spliced viral mRNAs
   3549..3626    +  CDS            HBB (fragment): HBB_PONPY - Experimental evidence at transcript level: Swiss-Prot protein existence level 2. Involved in oxygen transport from the lung to the various peripheral tissues. From Pongo pygmaeus (Bornean orangutan).
   3630..3764    -  polyA_signal   SV40 poly(A) signal: SV40 polyadenylation signal
   3787..3870    -  CDS            large T antigen (fragment): large T antigen from SV40 (simian virus 40)
   3868..4410    -  CDS            VP1_SV40 (fragment): Experimental evidence at protein level: Swiss-Prot protein existence level 1. Forms an icosahedral capsid with a T=7 symmetry and a 40 nm diameter. The capsid is composed of 72 pentamers linked to each other by disulfide bonds and associated with VP2 or VP3 proteins. Binds to N- glycolylneuraminic analog of the ganglioside GM1 on the cell surface to provide virion attachment to target cell (PubMed:18353982). Once attached, the virion is internalized by caveolin-mediated endocytosis and traffics to the endoplasmic reticulum. Inside the endoplasmic reticulum, the protein folding machinery isomer
   4438..4542    +  promoter       AmpR promoter: bla
   4543..5403    +  CDS            AmpR: β-lactamase; bla; confers resistance to ampicillin, carbenicillin, and related antibiotics
   5574..6162    +  rep_origin     ori: high-copy-number ColE1/pMB1/pBR322/pUC origin of replication
   6345..3       +  CDS            lacI (fragment) (across the origin): lac repressor; lacI; The lac repressor binds to the lac operator to inhibit transcription in E. coli. This inhibition can be relieved by adding lactose or isopropyl-β-D-thiogalactopyranoside (IPTG).
