[The description below was written by a language model from this plasmid's Addgene catalogue record and pLannotate feature annotations shown in this document.]
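Description:
pSPL3-hRPH3A_c.1853Awt is a splicing minigene reporter built in the pSPL3 exon-trapping vector, a mammalian expression plasmid of about 6.4 kb. It is propagated in E. coli through a high-copy ColE1/pUC-type origin and selected with ampicillin via the β-lactamase gene. In mammalian cells, the SV40 enhancer/early promoter drives a hybrid transcription unit. The feature table shows β-globin coding fragments at either end of this unit. They flank a block of HIV-1 sequence (vpu, env fragment, RRE, Rev fragment) that provides the vector's intron and its splice donor and acceptor sites, and an SV40 polyadenylation signal lies downstream. Residual SV40 VP1 and large T fragments and a small lacI fragment appear to be backbone remnants with no stated function.

The insert is a 382 bp human genomic segment containing RPH3A exon 20 and parts of the adjacent introns. It was cloned between XhoI and BamHI sites within the HIV-derived intron. The annotation tool labels a short stretch here as a Doc2b fragment. This most likely reflects homology between the C2 domain-containing proteins rabphilin-3A and Doc2b, not a separate insert. As the name indicates, this version carries the wild-type A at position c.1853 and presumably serves as the reference allele, although the record lists no variant counterpart.

After transfection, the pre-mRNA is spliced either from vector exon to vector exon or with the RPH3A exon included. Analysis of the resulting transcripts shows whether a nucleotide change at c.1853 alters exon recognition. The stated purpose is a minigene assay, used in a study of RPH3A variants in a neurodevelopmental disorder.
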