Addgene plasmid #190478: pSPL3-hRPH3A_c.1853Awt
Purpose: minigene assay
Depositing lab: Alfredo Brusco. Depositing organization: University of Turin. Publication: Missense variants in RPH3A cause defects in excitatory synaptic function and are associated with a clinically variable neurodevelopmental disorder. Pavinato L, Stanic J, Barzasi M, Gurgone A, Chiantia G, Cipriani V, Eberini I, Palazzolo L, Di Luca M, Costa A, Marcantoni A, Biamino E, Spada M, Hiatt SM, Kelley WV, Vestito L, Sisodiya SM, Efthymiou S, Chand P, Kaiyrzhanov R, Bruselles A, Cardaropoli S, Tartaglia M, De Rubeis S, Buxbaum JD, Smedley D, Ferrero GB, Giustetto M, Gardoni F, Brusco A. Genet Med. 2023 Nov;25(11):100922. doi: 10.1016/j.gim.2023.100922. Epub 2023 Jul 1. PubMed 37403762.
Backbone
  Vector backbone: Pspl3
  Vector type: Mammalian Expression
Growth in bacteria
  Bacterial resistance: Ampicillin, 100 μg/mL
  Growth temperature: 37°C
  Growth strain: DH5alpha
  Copy number: High Copy
Gene/Insert
  Gene/Insert name: RPH3A (NM_014954.3) c.1853 [exon 20 and part of surrounding introns only]
  Species: H. sapiens (human)
  Insert size (bp): 382
  Entrez Gene: RPH3A
  Promoter: SV40
  Cloning method: Restriction Enzyme; 5′ cloning site XhoI (unknown if destroyed); 3′ cloning site BamHI (unknown if destroyed)
  Sequencing primers: 5′ TCTGAGTCACCTGGACAACC; 3′ ATCTCAGTGGTATTTGTGAGC
Terms and licenses: Academic/Nonprofit Terms; Industry Terms: Not Available to Industry
How to cite: pSPL3-hRPH3A_c.1853Awt was a gift from Alfredo Brusco (Addgene plasmid # 190478 ; http://n2t.net/addgene:190478 ; RRID:Addgene_190478)
